Addgene plasmid #107459: pCEP4-SERTG56A -myc
Purpose: Mammalian expression plasmid for codon optimized mutant hSERT with internal MYC tag inserted in ECL2, mutation G56A conferring wildtype phenotype
Depositing lab: Erik Procko. Depositing organization: University of Illinois at Urbana-Champaign. Publication: Deep Mutagenesis of a Transporter for Uptake of a Non-Native Substrate Identifies Conformationally Dynamic Regions. Young HJ, Chan M, Selvam B, Szymanski SK, Shukla D, Procko E. bioRxiv 2021.04.19.440442 10.1101/2021.04.19.440442.
Backbone
  Vector backbone: pCEP4
  Backbone manufacturer: Invitrogen
  Backbone size w/o insert (bp): 10410
  Vector type: Mammalian Expression
  Selectable markers: Hygromycin
Growth in bacteria
  Bacterial resistance: Ampicillin, 100 μg/mL
  Growth temperature: 37°C
  Growth strain: DH5alpha
  Copy number: High Copy
Gene/Insert
  Gene/Insert name: Serotonin Transporter (SERT) (alt name: SLC6A4)
  Species: H. sapiens (human)
  Insert size (bp): 1985
  Mutation: G56A
  Entrez Gene: SLC6A4 (a.k.a. 5-HTT, 5-HTTLPR, 5HTT, HTT, OCD1, SERT, SERT1, hSERT)
  Promoter: CMV
  Cloning method: Restriction Enzyme; 5′ cloning site NHE1 (not destroyed); 3′ cloning site XHO1 (not destroyed)
  Sequencing primers: 5′ CMV Forward; 3′ EBV Reverse
Terms and licenses: Academic/Nonprofit Terms; Industry Terms: Not Available to Industry
Depositor comments: Please visit https://doi.org/10.1101/2021.04.19.440442 for bioRxiv preprint.
How to cite: pCEP4-SERTG56A -myc was a gift from Erik Procko (Addgene plasmid # 107459 ; http://n2t.net/addgene:107459 ; RRID:Addgene_107459)
