[The description below was written by a language model from this plasmid's Addgene catalogue record and pLannotate feature annotations shown in this document.]
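Description:
pCEP4-SERTG56A -myc is a mammalian expression plasmid built on the Invitrogen pCEP4 episomal backbone, with a full sequence record of 12,145 bp. In bacteria it is propagated through a high-copy ColE1/pUC-type origin and selected with ampicillin via the β-lactamase gene. For mammalian cells it carries a hygromycin B phosphotransferase cassette driven by a minimal HSV thymidine kinase promoter and terminated by the HSV TK polyadenylation signal. It also carries the Epstein-Barr virus oriP origin together with the EBNA1 coding sequence. EBNA1 binds oriP to support replication and retention of the plasmid as an extrachromosomal episome in permissive primate cells, so expression can be maintained under hygromycin selection without integration. Several short annotated fragments (herpesvirus gL, gH, BRRF2 and UL24-like sequences, and pieces of rop, TcR and SV40 large T antigen) are likely remnants flanking the functional backbone elements rather than working genes.

The payload is a codon-optimized human serotonin transporter (SERT, SLC6A4) of about 2 kb, cloned between NheI and XhoI sites. It lies downstream of the human cytomegalovirus immediate-early enhancer and promoter, with the SV40 polyadenylation signal positioned after the insert on the circular map. According to the record, a MYC epitope is inserted internally in extracellular loop 2, although the feature table does not annotate it separately. A tag at this extracellular position would generally allow antibody detection of transporter at the cell surface. The construct carries the G56A substitution, which the depositor describes as conferring a wild-type phenotype. The associated study applied deep mutagenesis to the transporter to examine uptake of a non-native substrate, which suggests this plasmid served as an individual characterized variant in that work.
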