Features (pLannotate 1.2.2; 22 found; start..end, strand, type, name):
     14..148     -  polyA_signal   SV40 poly(A) signal: SV40 polyadenylation signal
    171..254     -  CDS            large T antigen (fragment): large T antigen from SV40 (simian virus 40)
    257..297     +  CDS            rop (fragment): Rop protein, which maintains plasmids at low copy number; rop
    409..427     -  misc_feature   MCS (fragment): pUC18/19 multiple cloning site
    873..2662    -  rep_origin     oriP: Epstein-Barr virus oriP replication origin (Yates et al., 2000)
   2663..2881    -  CDS            gL (fragment): GL_EBVB9 - Experimental evidence at protein level: Swiss-Prot protein existence level 1. The heterodimer glycoprotein H-glycoprotein L is required for the fusion of viral and plasma membranes leading to virus entry into the host cell. Acts as a functional inhibitor of gH and maintains gH in an inhibited form. Upon binding to host integrins, gL dissociates from gH leading to activation of the viral fusion glycoproteins gB and gH. Fusion of EBV with B-lymphocytes requires the additional receptor- binding protein gp42, which forms a complex with gH/gL. The heterodimer gH/gL targets also host EPHA
   2964..4889    -  CDS            EBNA1: Epstein-Barr nuclear antigen 1, also known as EBNA-1 crucial for latent viral infection, and for episomal amplification of vectors containing the oriP origin (Okita et al., 2013)
   4927..5271    -  CDS            BRRF2_EBVB9 (fragment): Protein inferred from homology: Swiss-Prot protein existence level 3. From Epstein-Barr virus (strain B95-8) (HHV-4) (Human herpesvirus 4).
   5274..5297    -  promoter       tet promoter (fragment): E. coli promoter for tetracycline efflux protein gene
   5410..5514    +  promoter       AmpR promoter: bla
   5515..6375    +  CDS            AmpR: β-lactamase; bla; confers resistance to ampicillin, carbenicillin, and related antibiotics
   6546..7134    +  rep_origin     ori: high-copy-number ColE1/pMB1/pBR322/pUC origin of replication
   7180..7338    -  CDS            TcR (fragment): tetracycline efflux protein; tet; confers resistance to tetracycline
   7459..7659    -  CDS            MDV035 (fragment): UL24_GAHVM - Protein inferred from homology: Swiss-Prot protein existence level 3. May play a role in the dispersal of host nucleolin from the nucleolus throughout the nucleus leading to a decrease in ribosome biogenesis. From Gallid herpesvirus 2 (strain Chicken/Md5/ATCC VR-987) (GaHV-2) (Marek's disease herpesvirus type 1).
   7648..7710    +  promoter       Mini-TK promoter: minimal herpes simplex virus (HSV) thymidine kinase promoter
   7753..8790    +  CDS            HygR: hygromycin B phosphotransferase confers resistance to hygromycin
   8832..8880    +  polyA_signal   HSV TK poly(A) signal: herpes simplex virus thymidine kinase polyadenylation signal (Cole and Stacy, 1985)
   9080..9304    +  CDS            gH (fragment): GH_HHV11 - Experimental evidence at protein level: Swiss-Prot protein existence level 1. The heterodimer glycoprotein H-glycoprotein L is required for the fusion of viral and plasma membranes leading to virus entry into the host cell. Following initial binding to host receptor, membrane fusion is mediated by the fusion machinery composed of gB and the heterodimer gH/gL. May also be involved in the fusion between the virion envelope and the outer nuclear membrane during virion morphogenesis. From Human herpesvirus 1 (strain 17) (HHV-1) (Human herpes simplex virus 1).
   9335..9360    -  CDS            bla(M) (fragment): β-lactamase lacking the signal sequence; bla(M); allows cytosolic expression of β-lactamase
   9534..9913    +  enhancer       CMV enhancer: human cytomegalovirus immediate early enhancer
   9915..10114   +  promoter       CMV promoter: human cytomegalovirus (CMV) immediate early promoter
  10172..12133   +  CDS            SLC6A4: SC6A4_HUMAN - Also known as HTT, SERT. Experimental evidence at protein level: Swiss-Prot protein existence level 1. Serotonin transporter whose primary function in the central nervous system involves the regulation of serotonergic signaling via transport of serotonin molecules from the synaptic cleft back into the pre-synaptic terminal for re-utilization. Plays a key role in mediating regulation of the availability of serotonin to other receptors of serotonergic systems. Terminates the action of serotonin and recycles it in a sodium-dependent manner. From Homo sapiens (Human).
>Addgene plasmid #107459 | pCEP4-SERTG56A -myc | depositor full sequence | sequence record 205554 | pCEP4-SERTG56A -myc sequence 12145 bps
GCCGGCAAGGCCGGATCCAGACATGATAAGATACATTGATGAGTTTGGACAAACCACAACTAGAATGCAG
TGAAAAAAATGCTTTATTTGTGAAATTTGTGATGCTATTGCTTTATTTGTAACCATTATAAGCTGCAATA
AACAAGTTAACAACAACAATTGCATTCATTTTATGTTTCAGGTTCAGGGGGAGGTGTGGGAGGTTTTTTA
AAGCAAGTAAAACCTCTACAAATGTGGTATGGCTGATTATGATCCGGCTGCCTCGCGCGTTTCGGTGATG
ACGGTGAAAACCTCTGACACATGCAGCTCCCGGAGACGGTCACAGCTTGTCTGTAAGCGGATGCCGGGAG
CAGACAAGCCCGTCAGGGCGCGTCAGCGGGTGTTGGCGGGTGTCGGGGCGCAGCCATGAGGTCGACTCTA
GAGGATCGATCCCCGCCCCGGACGAACTAAACCTGACTACGACATCTCTGCCCCTTCTTCGCGGGGCAGT
GCATGTAATCCCTTCAGTTGGTTGGTACAACTTGCCAACTGGGCCCTGTTCCACATGTGACACGGGGGGG
GACCAAACACAAAGGGGTTCTCTGACTGTAGTTGACATCCTTATAAATGGATGTGCACATTTGCCAACAC
TGAGTGGCTTTCATCCTGGAGCAGACTTTGCAGTCTGTGGACTGCAACACAACATTGCCTTTATGTGTAA
CTCTTGGCTGAAGCTCTTACACCAATGCTGGGGGACATGTACCTCCCAGGGGCCCAGGAAGACTACGGGA
GGCTACACCAACGTCAATCAGAGGGGCCTGTGTAGCTACCGATAAGCGGACCCTCAAGAGGGCATTAGCA
ATAGTGTTTATAAGGCCCCCTTGTTAACCCTAAACGGGTAGCATATGCTTCCCGGGTAGTAGTATATACT
ATCCAGACTAACCCTAATTCAATAGCATATGTTACCCAACGGGAAGCATATGCTATCGAATTAGGGTTAG
TAAAAGGGTCCTAAGGAACAGCGATATCTCCCACCCCATGAGCTGTCACGGTTTTATTTACATGGGGTCA
GGATTCCACGAGGGTAGTGAACCATTTTAGTCACAAGGGCAGTGGCTGAAGATCAAGGAGCGGGCAGTGA
ACTCTCCTGAATCTTCGCCTGCTTCTTCATTCTCCTTCGTTTAGCTAATAGAATAACTGCTGAGTTGTGA
ACAGTAAGGTGTATGTGAGGTGCTCGAAAACAAGGTTTCAGGTGACGCCCCCAGAATAAAATTTGGACGG
GGGGTTCAGTGGTGGCATTGTGCTATGACACCAATATAACCCTCACAAACCCCTTGGGCAATAAATACTA
GTGTAGGAATGAAACATTCTGAATATCTTTAACAATAGAAATCCATGGGGTGGGGACAAGCCGTAAAGAC
TGGATGTCCATCTCACACGAATTTATGGCTATGGGCAACACATAATCCTAGTGCAATATGATACTGGGGT
TATTAAGATGTGTCCCAGGCAGGGACCAAGACAGGTGAACCATGTTGTTACACTCTATTTGTAACAAGGG
GAAAGAGAGTGGACGCCGACAGCAGCGGACTCCACTGGTTGTCTCTAACACCCCCGAAAATTAAACGGGG
CTCCACGCCAATGGGGCCCATAAACAAAGACAAGTGGCCACTCTTTTTTTTGAAATTGTGGAGTGGGGGC
ACGCGTCAGCCCCCACACGCCGCCCTGCGGTTTTGGACTGTAAAATAAGGGTGTAATAACTTGGCTGATT
GTAACCCCGCTAACCACTGCGGTCAAACCACTTGCCCACAAAACCACTAATGGCACCCCGGGGAATACCT
GCATAAGTAGGTGGGCGGGCCAAGATAGGGGCGCGATTGCTGCGATCTGGAGGACAAATTACACACACTT
GCGCCTGAGCGCCAAGCACAGGGTTGTTGGTCCTCATATTCACGAGGTCGCTGAGAGCACGGTGGGCTAA
TGTTGCCATGGGTAGCATATACTACCCAAATATCTGGATAGCATATGCTATCCTAATCTATATCTGGGTA
GCATAGGCTATCCTAATCTATATCTGGGTAGCATATGCTATCCTAATCTATATCTGGGTAGTATATGCTA
TCCTAATTTATATCTGGGTAGCATAGGCTATCCTAATCTATATCTGGGTAGCATATGCTATCCTAATCTA
TATCTGGGTAGTATATGCTATCCTAATCTGTATCCGGGTAGCATATGCTATCCTAATAGAGATTAGGGTA
GTATATGCTATCCTAATTTATATCTGGGTAGCATATACTACCCAAATATCTGGATAGCATATGCTATCCT
AATCTATATCTGGGTAGCATATGCTATCCTAATCTATATCTGGGTAGCATAGGCTATCCTAATCTATATC
TGGGTAGCATATGCTATCCTAATCTATATCTGGGTAGTATATGCTATCCTAATTTATATCTGGGTAGCAT
AGGCTATCCTAATCTATATCTGGGTAGCATATGCTATCCTAATCTATATCTGGGTAGTATATGCTATCCT
AATCTGTATCCGGGTAGCATATGCTATCCTCATGCATATACAGTCAGCATATGATACCCAGTAGTAGAGT
GGGAGTGCTATCCTTTGCATATGCCGCCACCTCCCAAGGGGGCGTGAATTTTCGCTGCTTGTCCTTTTCC
TGCTGGTTGCTCCCATTCTTAGGTGAATTTAAGGAGGCCAGGCTAAAGCCGTCGCATGTCTGATTGCTCA
CCAGGTAAATGTCGCTAATGTTTTCCAACGCGAGAAGGTGTTGAGCGCGGAGCTGAGTGACGTGACAACA
TGGGTATGCCCAATTGCCCCATGTTGGGAGGACGAAAATGGTGACAAGACAGATGGCCAGAAATACACCA
ACAGCACGCATGATGTCTACTGGGGATTTATTCTTTAGTGCGGGGGAATACACGGCTTTTAATACGATTG
AGGGCGTCTCCTAACAAGTTACATCACTCCTGCCCTTCCTCACCCTCATCTCCATCACCTCCTTCATCTC
CGTCATCTCCGTCATCACCCTCCGCGGCAGCCCCTTCCACCATAGGTGGAAACCAGGGAGGCAAATCTAC
TCCATCGTCAAAGCTGCACACAGTCACCCTGATATTGCAGGTAGGAGCGGGCTTTGTCATAACAAGGTCC
TTAATCGCATCCTTCAAAACCTCAGCAAATATATGAGTTTGTAAAAAGACCATGAAATAACAGACAATGG
ACTCCCTTAGCGGGCCAGGTTGTGGGCCGGGTCCAGGGGCCATTCCAAAGGGGAGACGACTCAATGGTGT
AAGACGACATTGTGGAATAGCAAGGGCAGTTCCTCGCCTTAGGTTGTAAAGGGAGGTCTTACTACCTCCA
TATACGAACACACCGGCGACCCAAGTTCCTTCGTCGGTAGTCCTTTCTACGTGACTCCTAGCCAGGAGAG
CTCTTAAACCTTCTGCAATGTTCTCAAATTTCGGGTTGGAACCTCCTTGACCACGATGCTTTCCAAACCA
CCCTCCTTTTTTGCGCCTGCCTCCATCACCCTGACCCCGGGGTCCAGTGCTTGGGCCTTCTCCTGGGTCA
TCTGCGGGGCCCTGCTCTATCGCTCCCGGGGGCACGTCAGGCTCACCATCTGGGCCACCTTCTTGGTGGT
ATTCAAAATAATCGGCTTCCCCTACAGGGTGGAAAAATGGCCTTCTACCTGGAGGGGGCCTGCGCGGTGG
AGACCCGGATGATGATGACTGACTACTGGGACTCCTGGGCCTCTTTTCTCCACGTCCACGACCTCTCCCC
CTGGCTCTTTCACGACTTCCCCCCCTGGCTCTTTCACGTCCTCTACCCCGGCGGCCTCCACTACCTCCTC
GACCCCGGCCTCCACTACCTCCTCGACCCCGGCCTCCACTGCCTCCTCGACCCCGGCCTCCACCTCCTGC
TCCTGCCCCTCCTGCTCCTGCCCCTCCTCCTGCTCCTGCCCCTCCTGCCCCTCCTGCTCCTGCCCCTCCT
GCCCCTCCTGCTCCTGCCCCTCCTGCCCCTCCTGCTCCTGCCCCTCCTGCCCCTCCTCCTGCTCCTGCCC
CTCCTGCCCCTCCTCCTGCTCCTGCCCCTCCTGCCCCTCCTGCTCCTGCCCCTCCTGCCCCTCCTGCTCC
TGCCCCTCCTGCCCCTCCTGCTCCTGCCCCTCCTGCTCCTGCCCCTCCTGCTCCTGCCCCTCCTGCTCCT
GCCCCTCCTGCCCCTCCTGCCCCTCCTCCTGCTCCTGCCCCTCCTGCTCCTGCCCCTCCTGCCCCTCCTG
CCCCTCCTGCTCCTGCCCCTCCTCCTGCTCCTGCCCCTCCTGCCCCTCCTGCCCCTCCTCCTGCTCCTGC
CCCTCCTGCCCCTCCTCCTGCTCCTGCCCCTCCTCCTGCTCCTGCCCCTCCTGCCCCTCCTGCCCCTCCT
CCTGCTCCTGCCCCTCCTGCCCCTCCTCCTGCTCCTGCCCCTCCTCCTGCTCCTGCCCCTCCTGCCCCTC
CTGCCCCTCCTCCTGCTCCTGCCCCTCCTCCTGCTCCTGCCCCTCCTGCCCCTCCTGCCCCTCCTGCCCC
TCCTCCTGCTCCTGCCCCTCCTCCTGCTCCTGCCCCTCCTGCTCCTGCCCCTCCCGCTCCTGCTCCTGCT
CCTGTTCCACCGTGGGTCCCTTTGCAGCCAATGCAACTTGGACGTTTTTGGGGTCTCCGGACACCATCTC
TATGTCTTGGCCCTGATCCTGAGCCGCCCGGGGCTCCTGGTCTTCCGCCTCCTCGTCCTCGTCCTCTTCC
CCGTCCTCGTCCATGGTTATCACCCCCTCTTCTTTGAGGTCCACTGCCGCCGGAGCCTTCTGGTCCAGAT
GTGTCTCCCTTCTCTCCTAGGCCATTTCCAGGTCCTGTACCTGGCCCCTCGTCAGACATGATTCACACTA
AAAGAGATCAATAGACATCTTTATTAGACGACGCTCAGTGAATACAGGGAGTGCAGACTCCTGCCCCCTC
CAACAGCCCCCCCACCCTCATCCCCTTCATGGTCGCTGTCAGACAGATCCAGGTCTGAAAATTCCCCATC
CTCCGAACCATCCTCGTCCTCATCACCAATTACTCGCAGCCCGGAAAACTCCCGCTGAACATCCTCAAGA
TTTGCGTCCTGAGCCTCAAGCCAGGCCTCAAATTCCTCGTCCCCCTTTTTGCTGGACGGTAGGGATGGGG
ATTCTCGGGACCCCTCCTCTTCCTCTTCAAGGTCACCAGACAGAGATGCTACTGGGGCAACGGAAGAAAA
GCTGGGTGCGGCCTGTGAGGATCAGCTTATCGATGATAAGCTGTCAAACATGAGAATTCTTGAAGACGAA
AGGGCCTCGTGATACGCCTATTTTTATAGGTTAATGTCATGATAATAATGGTTTCTTAGACGTCAGGTGG
CACTTTTCGGGGAAATGTGCGCGGAACCCCTATTTGTTTATTTTTCTAAATACATTCAAATATGTATCCG
CTCATGAGACAATAACCCTGATAAATGCTTCAATAATATTGAAAAAGGAAGAGTATGAGTATTCAACATT
TCCGTGTCGCCCTTATTCCCTTTTTTGCGGCATTTTGCCTTCCTGTTTTTGCTCACCCAGAAACGCTGGT
GAAAGTAAAAGATGCTGAAGATCAGTTGGGTGCACGAGTGGGTTACATCGAACTGGATCTCAACAGCGGT
AAGATCCTTGAGAGTTTTCGCCCCGAAGAACGTTTTCCAATGATGAGCACTTTTAAAGTTCTGCTATGTG
GCGCGGTATTATCCCGTGTTGACGCCGGGCAAGAGCAACTCGGTCGCCGCATACACTATTCTCAGAATGA
CTTGGTTGAGTACTCACCAGTCACAGAAAAGCATCTTACGGATGGCATGACAGTAAGAGAATTATGCAGT
GCTGCCATAACCATGAGTGATAACACTGCGGCCAACTTACTTCTGACAACGATCGGAGGACCGAAGGAGC
TAACCGCTTTTTTGCACAACATGGGGGATCATGTAACTCGCCTTGATCGTTGGGAACCGGAGCTGAATGA
AGCCATACCAAACGACGAGCGTGACACCACGATGCCTGCAGCAATGGCAACAACGTTGCGCAAACTATTA
ACTGGCGAACTACTTACTCTAGCTTCCCGGCAACAATTAATAGACTGGATGGAGGCGGATAAAGTTGCAG
GACCACTTCTGCGCTCGGCCCTTCCGGCTGGCTGGTTTATTGCTGATAAATCTGGAGCCGGTGAGCGTGG
GTCTCGCGGTATCATTGCAGCACTGGGGCCAGATGGTAAGCCCTCCCGTATCGTAGTTATCTACACGACG
GGGAGTCAGGCAACTATGGATGAACGAAATAGACAGATCGCTGAGATAGGTGCCTCACTGATTAAGCATT
GGTAACTGTCAGACCAAGTTTACTCATATATACTTTAGATTGATTTAAAACTTCATTTTTAATTTAAAAG
GATCTAGGTGAAGATCCTTTTTGATAATCTCATGACCAAAATCCCTTAACGTGAGTTTTCGTTCCACTGA
GCGTCAGACCCCGTAGAAAAGATCAAAGGATCTTCTTGAGATCCTTTTTTTCTGCGCGTAATCTGCTGCT
TGCAAACAAAAAAACCACCGCTACCAGCGGTGGTTTGTTTGCCGGATCAAGAGCTACCAACTCTTTTTCC
GAAGGTAACTGGCTTCAGCAGAGCGCAGATACCAAATACTGTCCTTCTAGTGTAGCCGTAGTTAGGCCAC
CACTTCAAGAACTCTGTAGCACCGCCTACATACCTCGCTCTGCTAATCCTGTTACCAGTGGCTGCTGCCA
GTGGCGATAAGTCGTGTCTTACCGGGTTGGACTCAAGACGATAGTTACCGGATAAGGCGCAGCGGTCGGG
CTGAACGGGGGGTTCGTGCACACAGCCCAGCTTGGAGCGAACGACCTACACCGAACTGAGATACCTACAG
CGTGAGCTATGAGAAAGCGCCACGCTTCCCGAAGGGAGAAAGGCGGACAGGTATCCGGTAAGCGGCAGGG
TCGGAACAGGAGAGCGCACGAGGGAGCTTCCAGGGGGAAACGCCTGGTATCTTTATAGTCCTGTCGGGTT
TCGCCACCTCTGACTTGAGCGTCGATTTTTGTGATGCTCGTCAGGGGGGCGGAGCCTATGGAAAAACGCC
AGCAACGCGGCCTTTTTACGGTTCCTGGCCTTTTGCTGGCCTTGAAGCTGTCCCTGATGGTCGTCATCTA
CCTGCCTGGACAGCATGGCCTGCAACGCGGGCATCCCGATGCCGCCGGAAGCGAGAAGAATCATAATGGG
GAAGGCCATCCAGCCTCGCGTCGCGAACGCCAGCAAGACGTAGCCCAGCGCGTCGGCCCCGAGATGCGCC
GCGTGCGGCTGCTGGAGATGGCGGACGCGATGGATATGTTCTGCCAAGGGTTGGTTTGCGCATTCACAGT
TCTCCGCAAGAATTGATTGGCTCCAATTCTTGGAGTGGTGAATCCGTTAGCGAGGTGCCGCCCTGCTTCA
TCCCCGTGGCCCGTTGCTCGCGTTTGCTGGCGGTGTCCCCGGAAGAAATATATTTGCATGTCTTTAGTTC
TATGATGACACAAACCCCGCCCAGCGTCTTGTCATTGGCGAATTCGAACACGCAGATGCAGTCGGGGCGG
CGCGGTCCGAGGTCCACTTCGCATATTAAGGTGACGCGTGTGGCCTCGAACACCGAGCGACCCTGCAGCG
ACCCGCTTAACAGCGTCAACAGCGTGCCGCAGATCCCGGGGGGCAATGAGATATGAAAAAGCCTGAACTC
ACCGCGACGTCTGTCGAGAAGTTTCTGATCGAAAAGTTCGACAGCGTCTCCGACCTGATGCAGCTCTCGG
AGGGCGAAGAATCTCGTGCTTTCAGCTTCGATGTAGGAGGGCGTGGATATGTCCTGCGGGTAAATAGCTG
CGCCGATGGTTTCTACAAAGATCGTTATGTTTATCGGCACTTTGCATCGGCCGCGCTCCCGATTCCGGAA
GTGCTTGACATTGGGGAATTCAGCGAGAGCCTGACCTATTGCATCTCCCGCCGTGCACAGGGTGTCACGT
TGCAAGACCTGCCTGAAACCGAACTGCCCGCTGTTCTGCAGCCGGTCGCGGAGGCCATGGATGCGATCGC
TGCGGCCGATCTTAGCCAGACGAGCGGGTTCGGCCCATTCGGACCGCAAGGAATCGGTCAATACACTACA
TGGCGTGATTTCATATGCGCGATTGCTGATCCCCATGTGTATCACTGGCAAACTGTGATGGACGACACCG
TCAGTGCGTCCGTCGCGCAGGCTCTCGATGAGCTGATGCTTTGGGCCGAGGACTGCCCCGAAGTCCGGCA
CCTCGTGCACGCGGATTTCGGCTCCAACAATGTCCTGACGGACAATGGCCGCATAACAGCGGTCATTGAC
TGGAGCGAGGCGATGTTCGGGGATTCCCAATACGAGGTCGCCAACATCTTCTTCTGGAGGCCGTGGTTGG
CTTGTATGGAGCAGCAGACGCGCTACTTCGAGCGGAGGCATCCGGAGCTTGCAGGATCGCCGCGGCTCCG
GGCGTATATGCTCCGCATTGGTCTTGACCAACTCTATCAGAGCTTGGTTGACGGCAATTTCGATGATGCA
GCTTGGGCGCAGGGTCGATGCGACGCAATCGTCCGATCCGGAGCCGGGACTGTCGGGCGTACACAAATCG
CCCGCAGAAGCGCGGCCGTCTGGACCGATGGCTGTGTAGAAGTACTCGCCGATAGTGGAAACCGACGCCC
CAGCACTCGTCCGGATCGGGAGATGGGGGAGGCTAACTGAAACACGGAAGGAGACAATACCGGAAGGAAC
CCGCGCTATGACGGCAATAAAAAGACAGAATAAAACGCACGGGTGTTGGGTCGTTTGTTCATAAACGCGG
GGTTCGGTCCCAGGGCTGGCACTCTGTCGATACCCCACCGAGACCCCATTGGGGCCAATACGCCCGCGTT
TCTTCCTTTTCCCCACCCCACCCCCCAAGTTCGGGTGAAGGCCCAGGGCTCGCAGCCAACGTCGGGGCGG
CAGGCCCTGCCATAGCCACTGGCCCCGTGGGTTAGGGACGGGGTCCCCCATGGGGAATGGTTTATGGTTC
GTGGGGGTTATTATTTTGGGCGTTGCGTGGGGTCAGGTCCACGACTGGACTGAGCAGACAGACCCATGGT
TTTTGGATGGCCTGGGCATGGACCGCATGTACTGGCGCGACACGAACACCGGGCGTCTGTGGCTGCCAAA
CACCCCCGACCCCCAAAAACCACCGCGCGGATTTCTGGCGTGCCAAGCTAGTCGACCAATTCTCATGTTT
GACAGCTTATCATCGCAGATCCGGGCAACGTTGTTGCCATTGCTGCAGGCGCAGAACTGGTAGGTATGGA
AGATCTATACATTGAATCAATATTGGCAATTAGCCATATTAGTCATTGGTTATATAGCATAAATCAATAT
TGGCTATTGGCCATTGCATACGTTGTATCTATATCATAATATGTACATTTATATTGGCTCATGTCCAATA
TGACCGCCATGTTGACATTGATTATTGACTAGTTATTAATAGTAATCAATTACGGGGTCATTAGTTCATA
GCCCATATATGGAGTTCCGCGTTACATAACTTACGGTAAATGGCCCGCCTGGCTGACCGCCCAACGACCC
CCGCCCATTGACGTCAATAATGACGTATGTTCCCATAGTAACGCCAATAGGGACTTTCCATTGACGTCAA
TGGGTGGAGTATTTACGGTAAACTGCCCACTTGGCAGTACATCAAGTGTATCATATGCCAAGTCCGCCCC
CTATTGACGTCAATGACGGTAAATGGCCCGCCTGGCATTATGCCCAGTACATGACCTTACGGGACTTTCC
TACTTGGCAGTACATCTACGTATTAGTCATCGCTATTACCATGGTGATGCGGTTTTGGCAGTACACCAAT
GGGCGTGGATAGCGGTTTGACTCACGGGGATTTCCAAGTCTCCACCCCATTGACGTCAATGGGAGTTTGT
TTTGGCACCAAAATCAACGGGACTTTCCAAAATGTCGTAATAACCCCGCCCCGTTGACGCAAATGGGCGG
TAGGCGTGTACGGTGGGAGGTCTATATAAGCAGAGCTCGTTTAGTGAACCGTCAGATCTCTAGAAGCTGG
GTACCAGCTGCTAGCGCCACCATGGAGACCACCCCCCTGAACAGTCAAAAGCAACTCTCTGCCTGTGAGG
ATGGAGAGGACTGTCAGGAGAATGGCGTTCTTCAAAAGGTTGTACCCACCCCTGGAGATAAGGTGGAAAG
CGGCCAGATTTCCAACGGCTACAGCGCCGTGCCATCACCTGGAGCCGCAGATGATACACGGCACAGCATT
CCCGCAACCACCACGACACTGGTTGCAGAGCTTCACCAGGGCGAGAGGGAGACGTGGGGCAAAAAGGTAG
ATTTTCTGCTTTCCGTGATCGGTTACGCGGTCGATCTGGGGAACGTGTGGAGGTTCCCTTACATTTGTTA
CCAAAACGGAGGGGGTGCCTTCTTGCTGCCCTACACAATTATGGCGATTTTTGGGGGTATCCCGCTCTTC
TACATGGAACTGGCCTTGGGTCAGTACCACCGGAACGGCTGCATTAGCATTTGGCGCAAGATATGCCCCA
TTTTCAAGGGAATCGGATACGCAATCTGTATAATCGCGTTCTATATTGCATCATATTACAACACCATCAT
GGCCTGGGCCCTTTATTACTTGATCAGCAGTTTCACCGACCAATTGCCGTGGACGAGCTGTAAGAACTCA
TGGAATACCGGGAACTGTACCAACTACTTCTCTGAGGACAGCTCAGGAGGTAGCGGGGGTGAACAGAAGC
TGATTAGCGAGGAGGACTTGGGCAGTCCAGGCGGAAGCGGCAACATCACTTGGACACTCCATAGTACGAG
CCCCGCAGAGGAGTTTTACACCAGGCACGTACTGCAGATTCATAGGAGCAAGGGTCTGCAAGACCTGGGC
GGTATTAGCTGGCAGCTCGCATTGTGCATAATGTTGATCTTTACGGTGATCTATTTCTCTATCTGGAAGG
GAGTAAAGACATCCGGCAAGGTGGTGTGGGTGACGGCGACCTTCCCCTACATTATACTCAGCGTGTTGTT
GGTGAGGGGGGCAACCCTGCCTGGGGCCTGGCGAGGCGTGCTGTTCTATCTCAAGCCAAACTGGCAGAAG
CTTCTTGAAACCGGAGTGTGGATCGACGCGGCCGCGCAAATCTTCTTTTCCCTCGGTCCCGGCTTCGGGG
TCCTTCTGGCATTCGCAAGCTACAACAAGTTCAACAATAACTGCTACCAGGACGCCCTCGTGACAAGTGT
AGTGAACTGCATGACCTCTTTCGTGAGCGGGTTTGTGATCTTCACAGTACTCGGATATATGGCTGAGATG
AGGAACGAAGATGTTAGTGAGGTTGCCAAAGACGCTGGCCCGAGCCTGTTGTTCATCACATACGCCGAGG
CTATCGCGAACATGCCCGCATCTACTTTCTTCGCCATCATCTTTTTCCTGATGCTGATAACCCTTGGGCT
GGATAGCACCTTCGCCGGACTGGAGGGTGTCATCACTGCCGTTCTCGACGAGTTCCCCCATGTGTGGGCC
AAGCGACGGGAAAGGTTCGTGCTGGCCGTCGTAATCACATGCTTCTTCGGCTCACTGGTGACCCTTACCT
TTGGCGGTGCGTACGTGGTCAAGCTGCTCGAAGAGTACGCCACTGGACCGGCGGTTCTGACCGTGGCATT
GATCGAGGCCGTGGCCGTAAGCTGGTTTTACGGCATCACGCAGTTCTGTAGGGACGTGAAAGAGATGCTG
GGCTTTTCTCCCGGTTGGTTTTGGAGGATTTGTTGGGTAGCAATTAGCCCCCTGTTTCTCCTTTTCATTA
TTTGCTCTTTTCTGATGTCTCCACCGCAGCTCCGACTGTTTCAGTACAACTACCCCTACTGGTCAATTAT
CCTGGGCTATTGTATCGGCACCTCAAGTTTCATCTGCATCCCCACATACATCGCATACAGACTGATAATT
ACGCCCGGTACTTTTAAGGAGCGAATCATTAAAAGCATAACCCCCGAAACCCCCACCGAGATCCCTTGTG
GCGATATAAGACTCAATGCGGTCTAATAGCTCGAG
