>Addgene plasmid #107459 | pCEP4-SERTG56A -myc | addgene partial sequence | sequence record 205552 | Addgene Partial NGS Result
CCTCCTGCCCCTCCTGCCCCTCCTCCTGCTCCTGCCCCTCCTCCTGCTCCTGCCCCTCCTGCTCCTGCCC
CTCCCGCTCCTGCTCCTGCTCCTGTTCCACCGTGGGTCCCTTTGCAGCCAATGCAACTTGGACGTTTTTG
GGGTCTCCGGACACCATCTCTATGTCTTGGCCCTGATCCTGAGCCGCCCGGGGCTCCTGGTCTTCCGCCT
CCTCGTCCTCGTCCTCTTCCCCGTCCTCGTCCATGGTTATCACCCCCTCTTCTTTGAGGTCCACTGCCGC
CGGAGCCTTCTGGTCCAGATGTGTCTCCCTTCTCTCCTAGGCCATTTCCAGGTCCTGTACCTGGCCCCTC
GTCAGACATGATTCACACTAAAAGAGATCAATAGACATCTTTATTAGACGACGCTCAGTGAATACAGGGA
GTGCAGACTCCTGCCCCCTCCAACAGCCCCCCCACCCTCATCCCCTTCATGGTCGCTGTCAGACAGATCC
AGGTCTGAAAATTCCCCATCCTCCGAACCATCCTCGTCCTCATCACCAATTACTCGCAGCCCGGAAAACT
CCCGCTGAACATCCTCAAGATTTGCGTCCTGAGCCTCAAGCCAGGCCTCAAATTCCTCGTCCCCCTTTTT
GCTGGACGGTAGGGATGGGGATTCTCGGGACCCCTCCTCTTCCTCTTCAAGGTCACCAGACAGAGATGCT
ACTGGGGCAACGGAAGAAAAGCTGGGTGCGGCCTGTGAGGATCAGCTTATCGATGATAAGCTGTCAAACA
TGAGAATTCTTGAAGACGAAAGGGCCTCGTGATACGCCTATTTTTATAGGTTAATGTCATGATAATAATG
GTTTCTTAGACGTCAGGTGGCACTTTTCGGGGAAATGTGCGCGGAACCCCTATTTGTTTATTTTTCTAAA
TACATTCAAATATGTATCCGCTCATGAGACAATAACCCTGATAAATGCTTCAATAATATTGAAAAAGGAA
GAGTATGAGTATTCAACATTTCCGTGTCGCCCTTATTCCCTTTTTTGCGGCATTTTGCCTTCCTGTTTTT
GCTCACCCAGAAACGCTGGTGAAAGTAAAAGATGCTGAAGATCAGTTGGGTGCACGAGTGGGTTACATCG
AACTGGATCTCAACAGCGGTAAGATCCTTGAGAGTTTTCGCCCCGAAGAACGTTTTCCAATGATGAGCAC
TTTTAAAGTTCTGCTATGTGGCGCGGTATTATCCCGTGTTGACGCCGGGCAAGAGCAACTCGGTCGCCGC
ATACACTATTCTCAGAATGACTTGGTTGAGTACTCACCAGTCACAGAAAAGCATCTTACGGATGGCATGA
CAGTAAGAGAATTATGCAGTGCTGCCATAACCATGAGTGATAACACTGCGGCCAACTTACTTCTGACAAC
GATCGGAGGACCGAAGGAGCTAACCGCTTTTTTGCACAACATGGGGGATCATGTAACTCGCCTTGATCGT
TGGGAACCGGAGCTGAATGAAGCCATACCAAACGACGAGCGTGACACCACGATGCCTGCAGCAATGGCAA
CAACGTTGCGCAAACTATTAACTGGCGAACTACTTACTCTAGCTTCCCGGCAACAATTAATAGACTGGAT
GGAGGCGGATAAAGTTGCAGGACCACTTCTGCGCTCGGCCCTTCCGGCTGGCTGGTTTATTGCTGATAAA
TCTGGAGCCGGTGAGCGTGGGTCTCGCGGTATCATTGCAGCACTGGGGCCAGATGGTAAGCCCTCCCGTA
TCGTAGTTATCTACACGACGGGGAGTCAGGCAACTATGGATGAACGAAATAGACAGATCGCTGAGATAGG
TGCCTCACTGATTAAGCATTGGTAACTGTCAGACCAAGTTTACTCATATATACTTTAGATTGATTTAAAA
CTTCATTTTTAATTTAAAAGGATCTAGGTGAAGATCCTTTTTGATAATCTCATGACCAAAATCCCTTAAC
GTGAGTTTTCGTTCCACTGAGCGTCAGACCCCGTAGAAAAGATCAAAGGATCTTCTTGAGATCCTTTTTT
TCTGCGCGTAATCTGCTGCTTGCAAACAAAAAAACCACCGCTACCAGCGGTGGTTTGTTTGCCGGATCAA
GAGCTACCAACTCTTTTTCCGAAGGTAACTGGCTTCAGCAGAGCGCAGATACCAAATACTGTCCTTCTAG
TGTAGCCGTAGTTAGGCCACCACTTCAAGAACTCTGTAGCACCGCCTACATACCTCGCTCTGCTAATCCT
GTTACCAGTGGCTGCTGCCAGTGGCGATAAGTCGTGTCTTACCGGGTTGGACTCAAGACGATAGTTACCG
GATAAGGCGCAGCGGTCGGGCTGAACGGGGGGTTCGTGCACACAGCCCAGCTTGGAGCGAACGACCTACA
CCGAACTGAGATACCTACAGCGTGAGCTATGAGAAAGCGCCACGCTTCCCGAAGGGAGAAAGGCGGACAG
GTATCCGGTAAGCGGCAGGGTCGGAACAGGAGAGCGCACGAGGGAGCTTCCAGGGGGAAACGCCTGGTAT
CTTTATAGTCCTGTCGGGTTTCGCCACCTCTGACTTGAGCGTCGATTTTTGTGATGCTCGTCAGGGGGGC
GGAGCCTATGGAAAAACGCCAGCAACGCGGCCTTTTTACGGTTCCTGGCCTTTTGCTGGCCTTGAAGCTG
TCCCTGATGGTCGTCATCTACCTGCCTGGACAGCATGGCCTGCAACGCGGGCATCCCGATGCCGCCGGAA
GCGAGAAGAATCATAATGGGGAAGGCCATCCAGCCTCGCGTCGCGAACGCCAGCAAGACGTAGCCCAGCG
CGTCGGCCCCGAGATGCGCCGCGTGCGGCTGCTGGAGATGGCGGACGCGATGGATATGTTCTGCCAAGGG
TTGGTTTGCGCATTCACAGTTCTCCGCAAGAATTGATTGGCTCCAATTCTTGGAGTGGTGAATCCGTTAG
CGAGGTGCCGCCCTGCTTCATCCCCGTGGCCCGTTGCTCGCGTTTGCTGGCGGTGTCCCCGGAAGAAATA
TATTTGCATGTCTTTAGTTCTATGATGACACAAACCCCGCCCAGCGTCTTGTCATTGGCGAATTCGAACA
CGCAGATGCAGTCGGGGCGGCGCGGTCCGAGGTCCACTTCGCATATTAAGGTGACGCGTGTGGCCTCGAA
CACCGAGCGACCCTGCAGCGACCCGCTTAACAGCGTCAACAGCGTGCCGCAGATCCCGGGGGGCAATGAG
ATATGAAAAAGCCTGAACTCACCGCGACGTCTGTCGAGAAGTTTCTGATCGAAAAGTTCGACAGCGTCTC
CGACCTGATGCAGCTCTCGGAGGGCGAAGAATCTCGTGCTTTCAGCTTCGATGTAGGAGGGCGTGGATAT
GTCCTGCGGGTAAATAGCTGCGCCGATGGTTTCTACAAAGATCGTTATGTTTATCGGCACTTTGCATCGG
CCGCGCTCCCGATTCCGGAAGTGCTTGACATTGGGGAATTCAGCGAGAGCCTGACCTATTGCATCTCCCG
CCGTGCACAGGGTGTCACGTTGCAAGACCTGCCTGAAACCGAACTGCCCGCTGTTCTGCAGCCGGTCGCG
GAGGCCATGGATGCGATCGCTGCGGCCGATCTTAGCCAGACGAGCGGGTTCGGCCCATTCGGACCGCAAG
GAATCGGTCAATACACTACATGGCGTGATTTCATATGCGCGATTGCTGATCCCCATGTGTATCACTGGCA
AACTGTGATGGACGACACCGTCAGTGCGTCCGTCGCGCAGGCTCTCGATGAGCTGATGCTTTGGGCCGAG
GACTGCCCCGAAGTCCGGCACCTCGTGCACGCGGATTTCGGCTCCAACAATGTCCTGACGGACAATGGCC
GCATAACAGCGGTCATTGACTGGAGCGAGGCGATGTTCGGGGATTCCCAATACGAGGTCGCCAACATCTT
CTTCTGGAGGCCGTGGTTGGCTTGTATGGAGCAGCAGACGCGCTACTTCGAGCGGAGGCATCCGGAGCTT
GCAGGATCGCCGCGGCTCCGGGCGTATATGCTCCGCATTGGTCTTGACCAACTCTATCAGAGCTTGGTTG
ACGGCAATTTCGATGATGCAGCTTGGGCGCAGGGTCGATGCGACGCAATCGTCCGATCCGGAGCCGGGAC
TGTCGGGCGTACACAAATCGCCCGCAGAAGCGCGGCCGTCTGGACCGATGGCTGTGTAGAAGTACTCGCC
GATAGTGGAAACCGACGCCCCAGCACTCGTCCGGATCGGGAGATGGGGGAGGCTAACTGAAACACGGAAG
GAGACAATACCGGAAGGAACCCGCGCTATGACGGCAATAAAAAGACAGAATAAAACGCACGGGTGTTGGG
TCGTTTGTTCATAAACGCGGGGTTCGGTCCCAGGGCTGGCACTCTGTCGATACCCCACCGAGACCCCATT
GGGGCCAATACGCCCGCGTTTCTTCCTTTTCCCCACCCCACCCCCCAAGTTCGGGTGAAGGCCCAGGGCT
CGCAGCCAACGTCGGGGCGGCAGGCCCTGCCATAGCCACTGGCCCCGTGGGTTAGGGACGGGGTCCCCCA
TGGGGAATGGTTTATGGTTCGTGGGGGTTATTATTTTGGGCGTTGCGTGGGGTCAGGTCCACGACTGGAC
TGAGCAGACAGACCCATGGTTTTTGGATGGCCTGGGCATGGACCGCATGTACTGGCGCGACACGAACACC
GGGCGTCTGTGGCTGCCAAACACCCCCGACCCCCAAAAACCACCGCGCGGATTTCTGGCGTGCCAAGCTA
GTCGACCAATTCTCATGTTTGACAGCTTATCATCGCAGATCCGGGCAACGTTGTTGCCATTGCTGCAGGC
GCAGAACTGGTAGGTATGGAAGATCTATACATTGAATCAATATTGGCAATTAGCCATATTAGTCATTGGT
TATATAGCATAAATCAATATTGGCTATTGGCCATTGCATACGTTGTATCTATATCATAATATGTACATTT
ATATTGGCTCATGTCCAATATGACCGCCATGTTGACATTGATTATTGACTAGTTATTAATAGTAATCAAT
TACGGGGTCATTAGTTCATAGCCCATATATGGAGTTCCGCGTTACATAACTTACGGTAAATGGCCCGCCT
GGCTGACCGCCCAACGACCCCCGCCCATTGACGTCAATAATGACGTATGTTCCCATAGTAACGCCAATAG
GGACTTTCCATTGACGTCAATGGGTGGAGTATTTACGGTAAACTGCCCACTTGGCAGTACATCAAGTGTA
TCATATGCCAAGTCCGCCCCCTATTGACGTCAATGACGGTAAATGGCCCGCCTGGCATTATGCCCAGTAC
ATGACCTTACGGGACTTTCCTACTTGGCAGTACATCTACGTATTAGTCATCGCTATTACCATGGTGATGC
GGTTTTGGCAGTACACCAATGGGCGTGGATAGCGGTTTGACTCACGGGGATTTCCAAGTCTCCACCCCAT
TGACGTCAATGGGAGTTTGTTTTGGCACCAAAATCAACGGGACTTTCCAAAATGTCGTAATAACCCCGCC
CCGTTGACGCAAATGGGCGGTAGGCGTGTACGGTGGGAGGTCTATATAAGCAGAGCTCGTTTAGTGAACC
GTCAGATCTCTAGAAGCTGGGTACCAGCTGCTAGCGCCACCATGGAGACCACCCCCCTGAACAGTCAAAA
GCAACTCTCTGCCTGTGAGGATGGAGAGGACTGTCAGGAGAATGGCGTTCTTCAAAAGGTTGTACCCACC
CCTGGAGATAAGGTGGAAAGCGGCCAGATTTCCAACGGCTACAGCGCCGTGCCATCACCTGGAGCCGCAG
ATGATACACGGCACAGCATTCCCGCAACCACCACGACACTGGTTGCAGAGCTTCACCAGGGCGAGAGGGA
GACGTGGGGCAAAAAGGTAGATTTTCTGCTTTCCGTGATCGGTTACGCGGTCGATCTGGGGAACGTGTGG
AGGTTCCCTTACATTTGTTACCAAAACGGAGGGGGTGCCTTCTTGCTGCCCTACACAATTATGGCGATTT
TTGGGGGTATCCCGCTCTTCTACATGGAACTGGCCTTGGGTCAGTACCACCGGAACGGCTGCATTAGCAT
TTGGCGCAAGATATGCCCCATTTTCAAGGGAATCGGATACGCAATCTGTATAATCGCGTTCTATATTGCA
TCATATTACAACACCATCATGGCCTGGGCCCTTTATTACTTGATCAGCAGTTTCACCGACCAATTGCCGT
GGACGAGCTGTAAGAACTCATGGAATACCGGGAACTGTACCAACTACTTCTCTGAGGACAGCTCAGGAGG
TAGCGGGGGTGAACAGAAGCTGATTAGCGAGGAGGACTTGGGCAGTCCAGGCGGAAGCGGCAACATCACT
TGGACACTCCATAGTACGAGCCCCGCAGAGGAGTTTTACACCAGGCACGTACTGCAGATTCATAGGAGCA
AGGGTCTGCAAGACCTGGGCGGTATTAGCTGGCAGCTCGCATTGTGCATAATGTTGATCTTTACGGTGAT
CTATTTCTCTATCTGGAAGGGAGTAAAGACATCCGGCAAGGTGGTGTGGGTGACGGCGACCTTCCCCTAC
ATTATACTCAGCGTGTTGTTGGTGAGGGGGGCAACCCTGCCTGGGGCCTGGCGAGGCGTGCTGTTCTATC
TCAAGCCAAACTGGCAGAAGCTTCTTGAAACCGGAGTGTGGATCGACGCGGCCGCGCAAATCTTCTTTTC
CCTCGGTCCCGGCTTCGGGGTCCTTCTGGCATTCGCAAGCTACAACAAGTTCAACAATAACTGCTACCAG
GACGCCCTCGTGACAAGTGTAGTGAACTGCATGACCTCTTTCGTGAGCGGGTTTGTGATCTTCACAGTAC
TCGGATATATGGCTGAGATGAGGAACGAAGATGTTAGTGAGGTTGCCAAAGACGCTGGCCCGAGCCTGTT
GTTCATCACATACGCCGAGGCTATCGCGAACATGCCCGCATCTACTTTCTTCGCCATCATCTTTTTCCTG
ATGCTGATAACCCTTGGGCTGGATAGCACCTTCGCCGGACTGGAGGGTGTCATCACTGCCGTTCTCGACG
AGTTCCCCCATGTGTGGGCCAAGCGACGGGAAAGGTTCGTGCTGGCCGTCGTAATCACATGCTTCTTCGG
CTCACTGGTGACCCTTACCTTTGGCGGTGCGTACGTGGTCAAGCTGCTCGAAGAGTACGCCACTGGACCG
GCGGTTCTGACCGTGGCATTGATCGAGGCCGTGGCCGTAAGCTGGTTTTACGGCATCACGCAGTTCTGTA
GGGACGTGAAAGAGATGCTGGGCTTTTCTCCCGGTTGGTTTTGGAGGATTTGTTGGGTAGCAATTAGCCC
CCTGTTTCTCCTTTTCATTATTTGCTCTTTTCTGATGTCTCCACCGCAGCTCCGACTGTTTCAGTACAAC
TACCCCTACTGGTCAATTATCCTGGGCTATTGTATCGGCACCTCAAGTTTCATCTGCATCCCCACATACA
TCGCATACAGACTGATAATTACGCCCGGTACTTTTAAGGAGCGAATCATTAAAAGCATAACCCCCGAAAC
CCCCACCGAGATCCCTTGTGGCGATATAAGACTCAATGCGGTCTAATAGCTCGAGGCCGGCAAGGCCGGA
TCCAGACATGATAAGATACATTGATGAGTTTGGACAAACCACAACTAGAATGCAGTGAAAAAAATGCTTT
ATTTGTGAAATTTGTGATGCTATTGCTTTATTTGTAACCATTATAAGCTGCAATAAACAAGTTAACAACA
ACAATTGCATTCATTTTATGTTTCAGGTTCAGGGGGAGGTGTGGGAGGTTTTTTAAAGCAAGTAAAACCT
CTACAAATGTGGTATGGCTGATTATGATCCGGCTGCCTCGCGCGTTTCGGTGATGACGGTGAAAACCTCT
GACACATGCAGCTCCCGGAGACGGTCACAGCTTGTCTGTAAGCGGATGCCGGGAGCAGACAAGCCCGTCA
GGGCGCGTCAGCGGGTGTTGGCGGGTGTCGGGGCGCAGCCATGAGGTCGACTCTAGAGGATCGATCCCCG
CCCCGGACGAACTAAACCTGACTACGACATCTCTGCCCCTTCTTCGCGGGGCAGTGCATGTAATCCCTTC
AGTTGGTTGGTACAACTTGCCAACTGGGCCCTGTTCCACATGTGACACGGGGGGGGACCAAACACAAAGG
GGTTCTCTGACTGTAGTTGACATCCTTATAAATGGATGTGCACATTTGCCAACACTGAGTGGCTTTCATC
CTGGAGCAGACTTTGCAGTCTGTGGACTGCAACACAACATTGCCTTTATGTGTAACTCTTGGCTGAAGCT
CTTACACCAATGCTGGGGGACATGTACCTCCCAGGGGCCCAGGAAGACTACGGGAGGCTACACCAACGTC
AATCAGAGGGGCCTGTGTAGCTACCGATAAGCGGACCCTCAAGAGGGCATTAGCAATAGTGTTTATAAGG
CCCCCTTGTTAACCCTAAACGGGTAGCATATGCTTCCCGGGTAGTAGTATATACTATCCAGACTAACCCT
AATTCAATAGCATATGTTACCCAACGGGAAGCATATGCTATCGAATTAGGGTTAGTAAAAGGGTCCTAAG
GAACAGCGATATCTCCCACCCCATGAGCTGTCACGGTTTTATTTACATGGGGTCAGGATTCCACGAGGGT
AGTGAACCATTTTAGTCACAAGGGCAGTGGCTGAAGATCAAGGAGCGGGCAGTGAACTCTCCTGAATCTT
CGCCTGCTTCTTCATTCTCCTTCGTTTAGCTAATAGAATAACTGCTGAGTTGTGAACAGTAAGGTGTATG
TGAGGTGCTCGAAAACAAGGTTTCAGGTGACGCCCCCAGAATAAAATTTGGACGGGGGGTTCAGTGGTGG
CATTGTGCTATGACACCAATATAACCCTCACAAACCCCTTGGGCAATAAATACTAGTGTAGGAATGAAAC
ATTCTGAATATCTTTAACAATAGAAATCCATGGGGTGGGGACAAGCCGTAAAGACTGGATGTCCATCTCA
CACGAATTTATGGCTATGGGCAACACATAATCCTAGTGCAATATGATACTGGGGTTATTAAGATGTGTCC
CAGGCAGGGACCAAGACAGGTGAACCATGTTGTTACACTCTATTTGTAACAAGGGGAAAGAGAGTGGACG
CCGACAGCAGCGGACTCCACTGGTTGTCTCTAACACCCCCGAAAATTAAACGGGGCTCCACGCCAATGGG
GCCCATAAACAAAGACAAGTGGCCACTCTTTTTTTTGAAATTGTGGAGTGGGGGCACGCGTCAGCCCCCA
CACGCCGCCCTGCGGTTTTGGACTGTAAAATAAGGGTGTAATAACTTGGCTGATTGTAACCCCGCTAACC
ACTGCGGTCAAACCACTTGCCCACAAAACCACTAATGGCACCCCGGGGAATACCTGCATAAGTAGGTGGG
CGGGCCAAGATAGGGGCGCGATTGCTGCGATCTGGAGGACAAATTACACACACTTGCGCCTGAGCGCCAA
GCACAGGGTTGTTGGTCCTCATATTCACGAGGTCGCTGAGAGCACGGTGGGCTAATGTTGCCATGGGTAG
CATATACTACCCAAATATCTGGATAGCATATGCTATCCTAATCTATATCTGGGTAGCATAGGCTATCCTA
ATCTATATCTGGGTAGCATATGCTATCCTAATCTATATCTGGGTAGTATATGCTATCCTAATTTATATCT
GGGTAGCATAGGCTATCCTAATCTATATCTGGGTAGCATATGCTATCCTAATCTATATCTGGGTAGTATA
TGCTATCCTAATCTGTATCCGGGTAGCATATGCTATCCTAATAGAGATTAGGGTAGTATATGCTATCCTA
ATTTATATCTGGGTAGCATATACTACCCAAATATCTGGATAGCATATGCTATCCTAATCTATATCTGGGT
AGCATATGCTATCCTAATCTATATCTGGGTAGCATAGGCTATCCTAATCTATATCTGGGTAGCATATGCT
ATCCTAATCTATATCTGGGTAGTATATGCTATCCTAATTTATATCTGGGTAGCATAGGCTATCCTAATCT
ATATCTGGGTAGCATATGCTATCCTAATCTATATCTGGGTAGTATATGCTATCCTAATCTGTATCCGGGT
AGCATATGCTATCCTCATGCATATACAGTCAGCATATGATACCCAGTAGTAGAGTGGGAGTGCTATCCTT
TGCATATGCCGCCACCTCCCAAGGGGGCGTGAATTTTCGCTGCTTGTCCTTTTCCTGCTGGTTGCTCCCA
TTCTTAGGTGAATTTAAGGAGGCCAGGCTAAAGCCGTCGCATGTCTGATTGCTCACCAGGTAAATGTCGC
TAATGTTTTCCAACGCGAGAAGGTGTTGAGCGCGGAGCTGAGTGACGTGACAACATGGGTATGCCCAATT
GCCCCATGTTGGGAGGACGAAAATGGTGACAAGACAGATGGCCAGAAATACACCAACAGCACGCATGATG
TCTACTGGGGATTTATTCTTTAGTGCGGGGGAATACACGGCTTTTAATACGATTGAGGGCGTCTCCTAAC
AAGTTACATCACTCCTGCCCTTCCTCACCCTCATCTCCATCACCTCCTTCATCTCCGTCATCTCCGTCAT
CACCCTCCGCGGCAGCCCCTTCCACCATAGGTGGAAACCAGGGAGGCAAATCTACTCCATCGTCAAAGCT
GCACACAGTCACCCTGATATTGCAGGTAGGAGCGGGCTTTGTCATAACAAGGTCCTTAATCGCATCCTTC
AAAACCTCAGCAAATATATGAGTTTGTAAAAAGACCATGAAATAACAGACAATGGACTCCCTTAGCGGGC
CAGGTTGTGGGCCGGGTCCAGGGGCCATTCCAAAGGGGAGACGACTCAATGGTGTAAGACGACATTGTGG
AATAGCAAGGGCAGTTCCTCGCCTTAGGTTGTAAAGGGAGGTCTTACTACCTCCATATACGAACACACCG
GCGACCCAAGTTCCTTCGTCGGTAGTCCTTTCTACGTGACTCCTAGCCAGGAGAGCTCTTAAACCTTCTG
CAATGTTCTCAAATTTCGGGTTGGAACCTCCTTGACCACGATGCTTTCCAAACCACCCTCCTTTTTTGCG
CCTGCCTCCATCACCCTGACCCCGGGGTCCAGTGCTTGGGCCTTCTCCTGGGTCATCTGCGGGGCCCTGC
TCTATCGCTCCCGGGGGCACGTCAGGCTCACCATCTGGGCCACCTTCTTGGTGGTATTCAAAATAATCGG
CTTCCCCTACAGGGTGGAAAAATGGCCTTCTACCTGGAGGGGGCCTGCGCGGTGGAGACCCGGATGATGA
TGACTGACTACTGGGACTCCTGGGCCTCTTTTCTCCACGTCCACGACCTCTCCCCCTGGCTCTTTCACGA
CTTCCCCCCCTGGCTCTTTCACGTCCTCTACCCCGGCGGCCTCCACTACCTCCTCGACCCCGGCCTCCAC
TACCTCCTCGACCCCGGCCTCCACTGCCTCCTCGACCCCGGCCTCCACCTCCTGCTCCTGCCCCTCCTGC
TCCTGCCCCTCCTCCTGCTCCTGCCCCTCCTGCCCCTCCTGCTCCTGCCCCTCCTGCCCCTCCTGCTCCT
GCCCCTCCTGCCCCTCCTGCTCCTGCCCCTCCTGCCCCTCCTCCTGCTCCTGCCC
